>Addgene plasmid #164987 | CRISPR_HLA_class_I_2 | addgene full sequence | sequence record 328118 | Addgene NGS Result
GAGGGCCTATTTCCCATGATTCCTTCATATTTGCATATACGATACAAGGCTGTTAGAGAGATAATTGGAA
TTAATTTGACTGTAAACACAAAGATATTAGTACAAAATACGTGACGTAGAAAGTAATAATTTCTTGGGTA
GTTTGCAGTTTTAAAATTATGTTTTAAAATGGACTATCATATGCTTACCGTAACTTGAAAGTATTTCGAT
TTCTTGGCTTTATATATCTTGTGGAAAGGACGAAACACCGCGGCTACTACAACCAGAGCGGTTTTAGAGC
TAGAAATAGCAAGTTAAAATAAGGCTAGTCCGTTATCAACTTGAAAAAGTGGCACCGAGTCGGTGCTTTT
TTGTTTTAGAGCTAGAAATAGCAAGTTAAAATAAGGCTAGTCCGTTTTTAGCGCGTGCGCCAATTCTGCA
GACAAATGGCTCTAGAGGTACCCGTTACATAACTTACGGTAAATGGCCCGCCTGGCTGACCGCCCAACGA
CCCCCGCCCATTGACGTCAATAGTAACGCCAATAGGGACTTTCCATTGACGTCAATGGGTGGAGTATTTA
CGGTAAACTGCCCACTTGGCAGTACATCAAGTGTATCATATGCCAAGTACGCCCCCTATTGACGTCAATG
ACGGTAAATGGCCCGCCTGGCATTGTGCCCAGTACATGACCTTATGGGACTTTCCTACTTGGCAGTACAT
CTACGTATTAGTCATCGCTATTACCATGGTCGAGGTGAGCCCCACGTTCTGCTTCACTCTCCCCATCTCC
CCCCCCTCCCCACCCCCAATTTTGTATTTATTTATTTTTTAATTATTTTGTGCAGCGATGGGGGCGGGGG
GGGGGGGGGGGCGCGCGCCAGGCGGGGCGGGGCGGGGCGAGGGGCGGGGCGGGGCGAGGCGGAGAGGTGC
GGCGGCAGCCAATCAGAGCGGCGCGCTCCGAAAGTTTCCTTTTATGGCGAGGCGGCGGCGGCGGCGGCCC
TATAAAAAGCGAAGCGCGCGGCGGGCGGGAGTCGCTGCGCGCTGCCTTCGCCCCGTGCCCCGCTCCGCCG
CCGCCTCGCGCCGCCCGCCCCGGCTCTGACTGACCGCGTTACTCCCACAGGTGAGCGGGCGGGACGGCCC
TTCTCCTCCGGGCTGTAATTAGCTGAGCAAGAGGTAAGGGTTTAAGGGATGGTTGGTTGGTGGGGTATTA
ATGTTTAATTACCTGGAGCACCTGCCTGAAATCACTTTTTTTCAGGTTGGACCGGTGCCACCATGGACTA
TAAGGACCACGACGGAGACTACAAGGATCATGATATTGATTACAAAGACGATGACGATAAGATGGCCCCA
AAGAAGAAGCGGAAGGTCGGTATCCACGGAGTCCCAGCAGCCGACAAGAAGTACAGCATCGGCCTGGACA
TCGGCACCAACTCTGTGGGCTGGGCCGTGATCACCGACGAGTACAAGGTGCCCAGCAAGAAATTCAAGGT
GCTGGGCAACACCGACCGGCACAGCATCAAGAAGAACCTGATCGGAGCCCTGCTGTTCGACAGCGGCGAA
ACAGCCGAGGCCACCCGGCTGAAGAGAACCGCCAGAAGAAGATACACCAGACGGAAGAACCGGATCTGCT
ATCTGCAAGAGATCTTCAGCAACGAGATGGCCAAGGTGGACGACAGCTTCTTCCACAGACTGGAAGAGTC
CTTCCTGGTGGAAGAGGATAAGAAGCACGAGCGGCACCCCATCTTCGGCAACATCGTGGACGAGGTGGCC
TACCACGAGAAGTACCCCACCATCTACCACCTGAGAAAGAAACTGGTGGACAGCACCGACAAGGCCGACC
TGCGGCTGATCTATCTGGCCCTGGCCCACATGATCAAGTTCCGGGGCCACTTCCTGATCGAGGGCGACCT
GAACCCCGACAACAGCGACGTGGACAAGCTGTTCATCCAGCTGGTGCAGACCTACAACCAGCTGTTCGAG
GAAAACCCCATCAACGCCAGCGGCGTGGACGCCAAGGCCATCCTGTCTGCCAGACTGAGCAAGAGCAGAC
GGCTGGAAAATCTGATCGCCCAGCTGCCCGGCGAGAAGAAGAATGGCCTGTTCGGAAACCTGATTGCCCT
GAGCCTGGGCCTGACCCCCAACTTCAAGAGCAACTTCGACCTGGCCGAGGATGCCAAACTGCAGCTGAGC
AAGGACACCTACGACGACGACCTGGACAACCTGCTGGCCCAGATCGGCGACCAGTACGCCGACCTGTTTC
TGGCCGCCAAGAACCTGTCCGACGCCATCCTGCTGAGCGACATCCTGAGAGTGAACACCGAGATCACCAA
GGCCCCCCTGAGCGCCTCTATGATCAAGAGATACGACGAGCACCACCAGGACCTGACCCTGCTGAAAGCT
CTCGTGCGGCAGCAGCTGCCTGAGAAGTACAAAGAGATTTTCTTCGACCAGAGCAAGAACGGCTACGCCG
GCTACATTGACGGCGGAGCCAGCCAGGAAGAGTTCTACAAGTTCATCAAGCCCATCCTGGAAAAGATGGA
CGGCACCGAGGAACTGCTCGTGAAGCTGAACAGAGAGGACCTGCTGCGGAAGCAGCGGACCTTCGACAAC
GGCAGCATCCCCCACCAGATCCACCTGGGAGAGCTGCACGCCATTCTGCGGCGGCAGGAAGATTTTTACC
CATTCCTGAAGGACAACCGGGAAAAGATCGAGAAGATCCTGACCTTCCGCATCCCCTACTACGTGGGCCC
TCTGGCCAGGGGAAACAGCAGATTCGCCTGGATGACCAGAAAGAGCGAGGAAACCATCACCCCCTGGAAC
TTCGAGGAAGTGGTGGACAAGGGCGCTTCCGCCCAGAGCTTCATCGAGCGGATGACCAACTTCGATAAGA
ACCTGCCCAACGAGAAGGTGCTGCCCAAGCACAGCCTGCTGTACGAGTACTTCACCGTGTATAACGAGCT
GACCAAAGTGAAATACGTGACCGAGGGAATGAGAAAGCCCGCCTTCCTGAGCGGCGAGCAGAAAAAGGCC
ATCGTGGACCTGCTGTTCAAGACCAACCGGAAAGTGACCGTGAAGCAGCTGAAAGAGGACTACTTCAAGA
AAATCGAGTGCTTCGACTCCGTGGAAATCTCCGGCGTGGAAGATCGGTTCAACGCCTCCCTGGGCACATA
CCACGATCTGCTGAAAATTATCAAGGACAAGGACTTCCTGGACAATGAGGAAAACGAGGACATTCTGGAA
GATATCGTGCTGACCCTGACACTGTTTGAGGACAGAGAGATGATCGAGGAACGGCTGAAAACCTATGCCC
ACCTGTTCGACGACAAAGTGATGAAGCAGCTGAAGCGGCGGAGATACACCGGCTGGGGCAGGCTGAGCCG
GAAGCTGATCAACGGCATCCGGGACAAGCAGTCCGGCAAGACAATCCTGGATTTCCTGAAGTCCGACGGC
TTCGCCAACAGAAACTTCATGCAGCTGATCCACGACGACAGCCTGACCTTTAAAGAGGACATCCAGAAAG
CCCAGGTGTCCGGCCAGGGCGATAGCCTGCACGAGCACATTGCCAATCTGGCCGGCAGCCCCGCCATTAA
GAAGGGCATCCTGCAGACAGTGAAGGTGGTGGACGAGCTCGTGAAAGTGATGGGCCGGCACAAGCCCGAG
AACATCGTGATCGAAATGGCCAGAGAGAACCAGACCACCCAGAAGGGACAGAAGAACAGCCGCGAGAGAA
TGAAGCGGATCGAAGAGGGCATCAAAGAGCTGGGCAGCCAGATCCTGAAAGAACACCCCGTGGAAAACAC
CCAGCTGCAGAACGAGAAGCTGTACCTGTACTACCTGCAGAATGGGCGGGATATGTACGTGGACCAGGAA
CTGGACATCAACCGGCTGTCCGACTACGATGTGGACCATATCGTGCCTCAGAGCTTTCTGAAGGACGACT
CCATCGACAACAAGGTGCTGACCAGAAGCGACAAGAACCGGGGCAAGAGCGACAACGTGCCCTCCGAAGA
GGTCGTGAAGAAGATGAAGAACTACTGGCGGCAGCTGCTGAACGCCAAGCTGATTACCCAGAGAAAGTTC
GACAATCTGACCAAGGCCGAGAGAGGCGGCCTGAGCGAACTGGATAAGGCCGGCTTCATCAAGAGACAGC
TGGTGGAAACCCGGCAGATCACAAAGCACGTGGCACAGATCCTGGACTCCCGGATGAACACTAAGTACGA
CGAGAATGACAAGCTGATCCGGGAAGTGAAAGTGATCACCCTGAAGTCCAAGCTGGTGTCCGATTTCCGG
AAGGATTTCCAGTTTTACAAAGTGCGCGAGATCAACAACTACCACCACGCCCACGACGCCTACCTGAACG
CCGTCGTGGGAACCGCCCTGATCAAAAAGTACCCTAAGCTGGAAAGCGAGTTCGTGTACGGCGACTACAA
GGTGTACGACGTGCGGAAGATGATCGCCAAGAGCGAGCAGGAAATCGGCAAGGCTACCGCCAAGTACTTC
TTCTACAGCAACATCATGAACTTTTTCAAGACCGAGATTACCCTGGCCAACGGCGAGATCCGGAAGCGGC
CTCTGATCGAGACAAACGGCGAAACCGGGGAGATCGTGTGGGATAAGGGCCGGGATTTTGCCACCGTGCG
GAAAGTGCTGAGCATGCCCCAAGTGAATATCGTGAAAAAGACCGAGGTGCAGACAGGCGGCTTCAGCAAA
GAGTCTATCCTGCCCAAGAGGAACAGCGATAAGCTGATCGCCAGAAAGAAGGACTGGGACCCTAAGAAGT
ACGGCGGCTTCGACAGCCCCACCGTGGCCTATTCTGTGCTGGTGGTGGCCAAAGTGGAAAAGGGCAAGTC
CAAGAAACTGAAGAGTGTGAAAGAGCTGCTGGGGATCACCATCATGGAAAGAAGCAGCTTCGAGAAGAAT
CCCATCGACTTTCTGGAAGCCAAGGGCTACAAAGAAGTGAAAAAGGACCTGATCATCAAGCTGCCTAAGT
ACTCCCTGTTCGAGCTGGAAAACGGCCGGAAGAGAATGCTGGCCTCTGCCGGCGAACTGCAGAAGGGAAA
CGAACTGGCCCTGCCCTCCAAATATGTGAACTTCCTGTACCTGGCCAGCCACTATGAGAAGCTGAAGGGC
TCCCCCGAGGATAATGAGCAGAAACAGCTGTTTGTGGAACAGCACAAGCACTACCTGGACGAGATCATCG
AGCAGATCAGCGAGTTCTCCAAGAGAGTGATCCTGGCCGACGCTAATCTGGACAAAGTGCTGTCCGCCTA
CAACAAGCACCGGGATAAGCCCATCAGAGAGCAGGCCGAGAATATCATCCACCTGTTTACCCTGACCAAT
CTGGGAGCCCCTGCCGCCTTCAAGTACTTTGACACCACCATCGACCGGAAGAGGTACACCAGCACCAAAG
AGGTGCTGGACGCCACCCTGATCCACCAGAGCATCACCGGCCTGTACGAGACACGGATCGACCTGTCTCA
GCTGGGAGGCGACAAAAGGCCGGCGGCCACGAAAAAGGCCGGCCAGGCAAAAAAGAAAAAGTAAGAATTC
CTAGAGCTCGCTGATCAGCCTCGACTGTGCCTTCTAGTTGCCAGCCATCTGTTGTTTGCCCCTCCCCCGT
GCCTTCCTTGACCCTGGAAGGTGCCACTCCCACTGTCCTTTCCTAATAAAATGAGGAAATTGCATCGCAT
TGTCTGAGTAGGTGTCATTCTATTCTGGGGGGTGGGGTGGGGCAGGACAGCAAGGGGGAGGATTGGGAAG
AGAATAGCAGGCATGCTGGGGAGCGGCCGCCTGTGGAATGTGTGTCAGTTAGGGTGTGGAAAGTCCCCAG
GCTCCCCAGCAGGCAGAAGTATGCAAAGCATGCATCTCAATTAGTCAGCAACCAGGTGTGGAAAGTCCCC
AGGCTCCCCAGCAGGCAGAAGTATGCAAAGCATGCATCTCAATTAGTCAGCAACCATAGTCCCGCCCCTA
ACTCCGCCCATCCCGCCCCTAACTCCGCCCAGTTCCGCCCATTCTCCGCCCCATGGCTGACTAATTTTTT
TTATTTATGCAGAGGCCGAGGCCGCCTCTGCCTCTGAGCTATTCCAGAAGTAGTGAGGAGGCTTTTTTGG
AGGCCTAGGCTTTTGCAAAAAGCTCTCGAGGCCACCATGACCGAGTACAAGCCCACGGTGCGCCTCGCCA
CCCGCGACGACGTCCCCAGGGCCGTACGCACCCTCGCCGCCGCGTTCGCCGACTACCCCGCCACGCGCCA
CACCGTCGATCCGGACCGCCACATCGAGCGGGTCACCGAGCTGCAAGAACTCTTCCTCACGCGCGTCGGG
CTCGACATCGGCAAGGTGTGGGTCGCGGACGACGGCGCCGCGGTGGCGGTCTGGACCACGCCGGAGAGCG
TCGAAGCGGGGGCGGTGTTCGCCGAGATCGGCCCGCGCATGGCCGAGTTGAGCGGTTCCCGGCTGGCCGC
GCAGCAACAGATGGAAGGCCTCCTGGCGCCGCACCGGCCCAAGGAGCCCGCGTGGTTCCTGGCCACCGTC
GGCGTCTCGCCCGACCACCAGGGCAAGGGTCTGGGCAGCGCCGTCGTGCTCCCCGGAGTGGAGGCGGCCG
AGCGCGCCGGGGTGCCCGCCTTCCTGGAGACATCCGCGCCCCGCAACCTCCCCTTCTACGAGCGGCTCGG
CTTCACCGTCACCGCCGACGTCGAGGTGCCCGAAGGACCGCGCACCTGGTGCATGACCCGCAAGCCCGGT
GCCTGACTCGAGCGGGACTCTGGGGTTCGAAATGACCGACCAAGCGACGCCCAACCTGCCATCACGAGAT
TTCGATTCCACCGCCGCCTTCTATGAAAGGTTGGGCTTCGGAATCGTTTTCCGGGACGCCGGCTGGATGA
TCCTCCAGCGCGGGGATCTCATGCTGGAGTTCTTCGCCCACCCCAACTTGTTTATTGCAGCTTATAATGG
TTACAAATAAAGCAATAGCATCACAAATTTCACAAATAAAGCATTTTTTTCACTGCATTCTAGTTGTGGT
TTGTCCAAACTCATCAATGTATCTTATCATGTCTGCGGCCGCAGGAACCCCTAGTGATGGAGTTGGCCAC
TCCCTCTCTGCGCGCTCGCTCGCTCACTGAGGCCGGGCGACCAAAGGTCGCCCGACGCCCGGGCTTTGCC
CGGGCGGCCTCAGTGAGCGAGCGAGCGCGCAGCTGCCTGCAGGGGCGCCTGATGCGGTATTTTCTCCTTA
CGCATCTGTGCGGTATTTCACACCGCATA
[95 nt withheld, positions 7240-7334]
T
[46 nt withheld, positions 7336-7381]
C
[141 nt withheld, positions 7383-7523]
CCTTTGACGTTGGAGTCCACGTTCTTT
[37 nt withheld, positions 7551-7587]
ACTCTATCTCGGGCTATTCTTTTGATTTATAAGGGATTTTGCCGATTTCGGTCTATTGGTTAAAAAATGA
GCTGATTTAACAAAAATTTAACGCGAATTTTAACAAAATATTAACGTTTACAATTTTATGGTGCACTCTC
AGTACAATCTGCTCTGATGCCGCATAGTTAAGCCAGCCCCGACACCCGCCAACACCCGCTGACGCGCCCT
GACGGGCTTGTCTGCTCCCGGCATCCGCTTACAGACAAGCTGTGACCGTCTCCGGGAGCTGCATGTGTCA
GAGGTTTTCACCGTCATCACCGAAACGCGCGAGACGAAAGGGCCTCGTGATACGCCTATTTTTATAGGTT
AATGTCATGATAATAATGGTTTCTTAGACGTCAGGTGGCACTTTTCGGGGAAATGTGCGCGGAACCCCTA
TTTGTTTATTTTTCTAAATACATTCAAATATGTATCCGCTCATGAGACAATAACCCTGATAAATGCTTCA
ATAATATTGAAAAAGGAAGAGTATGAGTATTCAACATTTCCGTGTCGCCCTTATTCCCTTTTTTGCGGCA
TTTTGCCTTCCTGTTTTTGCTCACCCAGAAACGCTGGTGAAAGTAAAAGATGCTGAAGATCAGTTGGGTG
CACGAGTGGGTTACATCGAACTGGATCTCAACAGCGGTAAGATCCTTGAGAGTTTTCGCCCCGAAGAACG
TTTTCCAATGATGAGCACTTTTAAAGTTCTGCTATGTGGCGCGGTATTATCCCGTATTGACGCCGGGCAA
GAGCAACTCGGTCGCCGCATACACTATTCTCAGAATGACTTGGTTGAGTACTCACCAGTCACAGAAAAGC
ATCTTACGGATGGCATGACAGTAAGAGAATTATGCAGTGCTGCCATAACCATGAGTGATAACACTGCGGC
CAACTTACTTCTGACAACGATCGGAGGACCGAAGGAGCTAACCGCTTTTTTGCACAACATGGGGGATCAT
GTAACTCGCCTTGATCGTTGGGAACCGGAGCTGAATGAAGCCATACCAAACGACGAGCGTGACACCACGA
TGCCTGTAGCAATGGCAACAACGTTGCGCAAACTATTAACTGGCGAACTACTTACTCTAGCTTCCCGGCA
ACAATTAATAGACTGGATGGAGGCGGATAAAGTTGCAGGACCACTTCTGCGCTCGGCCCTTCCGGCTGGC
TGGTTTATTGCTGATAAATCTGGAGCCGGTGAGCGTGGAAGCCGCGGTATCATTGCAGCACTGGGGCCAG
ATGGTAAGCCCTCCCGTATCGTAGTTATCTACACGACGGGGAGTCAGGCAACTATGGATGAACGAAATAG
ACAGATCGCTGAGATAGGTGCCTCACTGATTAAGCATTGGTAACTGTCAGACCAAGTTTACTCATATATA
CTTTAGATTGATTTAAAACTTCATTTTTAATTTAAAAGGATCTAGGTGAAGATCCTTTTTGATAATCTCA
TGACCAAAATCCCTTAACGTGAGTTTTCGTTCCACTGAGCGTCAGACCCCGTAGAAAAGATCAAAGGATC
TTCTTGAGATCCTTTTTTTCTGCGCGTAATCTGCTGCTTGCAAACAAAAAAACCACCGCTACCAGCGGTG
GTTTGTTTGCCGGATCAAGAGCTACCAACTCTTTTTCCGAAGGTAACTGGCTTCAGCAGAGCGCAGATAC
CAAATACTGTTCTTCTAGTGTAGCCGTAGTTAGGCCACCACTTCAAGAACTCTGTAGCACCGCCTACATA
CCTCGCTCTGCTAATCCTGTTACCAGTGGCTGCTGCCAGTGGCGATAAGTCGTGTCTTACCGGGTTGGAC
TCAAGACGATAGTTACCGGATAAGGCGCAGCGGTCGGGCTGAACGGGGGGTTCGTGCACACAGCCCAGCT
TGGAGCGAACGACCTACACCGAACTGAGATACCTACAGCGTGAGCTATGAGAAAGCGCCACGCTTCCCGA
AGGGAGAAAGGCGGACAGGTATCCGGTAAGCGGCAGGGTCGGAACAGGAGAGCGCACGAGGGAGCTTCCA
GGGGGAAACGCCTGGTATCTTTATAGTCCTGTCGGGTTTCGCCACCTCTGACTTGAGCGTCGATTTTTGT
GATGCTCGTCAGGGGGGCGGAGCCTATGGAAAAACGCCAGCAACGCGGCCTTTTTACGGTTCCTGGCCTT
TTGCTGGCCTTTTGCTCACATGT
Features (pLannotate 1.2.2; 22 found; start..end, strand, type, name):
      1..241     +  promoter       U6 promoter: RNA polymerase III promoter for human U6 snRNA
    271..346     +  misc_RNA       gRNA scaffold: guide RNA scaffold for the Streptococcus pyogenes CRISPR/Cas9 system
    353..396     +  misc_RNA       gRNA scaffold (fragment): guide RNA scaffold for the Streptococcus pyogenes CRISPR/Cas9 system
    443..728     +  enhancer       CMV enhancer: human cytomegalovirus immediate early enhancer; contains an 18-bp deletion relative to the standard CMV enhancer
    730..1007    +  promoter       chicken β-actin promoter: No description available
   1008..1235    +  intron         hybrid intron: hybrid between chicken β-actin (CBA) and minute virus of mice (MMV) introns (Gray et al., 2011)
   1373..2974    +  CDS            Cas9(N): N-terminal portion of Streptococcus pyogenes Cas9 (Zetsche et al., 2015)
   2975..5473    +  CDS            Cas9(C): C-terminal portion of Streptococcus pyogenes Cas9 (Zetsche et al., 2015)
   5474..5521    +  CDS            nucleoplasmin NLS: bipartite nuclear localization signal from nucleoplasmin
   5555..5666    +  polyA_signal   bGH poly(A) signal: bovine growth hormone polyadenylation signal
   5780..6109    +  promoter       SV40 promoter: SV40 enhancer and early promoter
   6127..6726    +  CDS            PuroR (fragment): puromycin N-acetyltransferase; pac from Streptomyces; confers resistance to puromycin
   6752..6910    +  CDS            ble (fragment): BLE_KLEPN - Experimental evidence at protein level: Swiss-Prot protein existence level 1. Binding protein with a strong affinity to the bleomycin family of antibiotics. Binds to CL990; an antimitotic-antibiotic compound. From Klebsiella pneumoniae.
   6905..7026    +  polyA_signal   SV40 poly(A) signal: SV40 polyadenylation signal
   7043..7183    +  repeat_region  AAV2 ITR: inverted terminal repeat of adeno-associated virus serotype 2 inverted
   7188..7239    -  misc_feature   bom (fragment): basis of mobility region from pBR322
   7258..7713    +  rep_origin     f1 ori (sequence partly withheld): f1 bacteriophage origin of replication; arrow indicates direction of (+) strand synthesis
   7714..7763    -  misc_feature   bom (fragment): basis of mobility region from pBR322
   7865..7900    -  CDS            rop (fragment): Rop protein, which maintains plasmids at low copy number; rop
   7995..8099    +  promoter       AmpR promoter: bla
   8100..8960    +  CDS            AmpR: β-lactamase; bla; confers resistance to ampicillin, carbenicillin, and related antibiotics
   9131..9719    +  rep_origin     ori: high-copy-number ColE1/pMB1/pBR322/pUC origin of replication
