[The description below was written by a language model from this plasmid's Addgene catalogue record and pLannotate feature annotations shown in this document.]
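Description:
CRISPR_HLA_class_I_2 is a mammalian-expression CRISPR plasmid built on the pX330 backbone, an all-in-one design that delivers both a single guide RNA and Streptococcus pyogenes Cas9 from one plasmid. It is propagated in E. coli through a high-copy ColE1/pUC-type origin and selected with ampicillin via the β-lactamase gene. An f1 phage origin is also present.

The guide cassette consists of the human U6 RNA polymerase III promoter followed by a spacer cloned through the BbsI sites and the S. pyogenes gRNA scaffold. A second, partial scaffold fragment is annotated just downstream. According to the record, the spacer targets a human sequence shared among multiple HLA-A, HLA-B and HLA-C genes, so a single guide can disrupt several class I loci at once. Cas9 is annotated as contiguous N- and C-terminal portions that together make up the full coding sequence. It is driven by a CBh-type hybrid promoter (CMV enhancer, chicken β-actin promoter and hybrid intron), carries a C-terminal nucleoplasmin nuclear localization signal, and ends at a bGH polyadenylation signal.

The sequenced plasmid also contains an SV40 promoter driving a puromycin N-acetyltransferase coding sequence, followed by a short ble fragment and an SV40 poly(A) signal. This cassette would allow puromycin selection of transfected cells, although the catalogue entry does not mention it. A single AAV2 ITR is annotated as well, and with only one ITR the plasmid is not a packageable AAV vector.

The associated work concerns antigen identification for HLA-restricted T cell receptors using engineered antigen-presenting cells, which is consistent with using this plasmid to knock out endogenous HLA class I expression in human cells.
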