Addgene plasmid #164987: CRISPR_HLA_class_I_2
Purpose: Expression of gRNA targeting multiple HLA-A, HLA-B, and HLA-C genes
Depositing lab: Matthew Meyerson. Publication: Antigen identification for HLA class I- and HLA class II-restricted T cell receptors using cytokine-capturing antigen-presenting cells. Lee MN, Meyerson M. Sci Immunol. 2021 Jan 22;6(55). pii: 6/55/eabf4001. doi: 10.1126/sciimmunol.abf4001. PubMed 33483338.
Backbone
  Vector backbone: pX330 (Addgene #42230)
  Backbone size w/o insert (bp): 9703
  Vector type: Mammalian Expression, CRISPR
Growth in bacteria
  Bacterial resistance: Ampicillin, 100 μg/mL
  Growth temperature: 37°C
  Growth strain: NEB Stable
  Copy number: Unknown
Gene/Insert
  Gene/Insert name: gRNA against HLA class I
  gRNA/shRNA sequence: CGGCTACTACAACCAGAGCG
  Species: H. sapiens (human)
  Cloning method: Restriction Enzyme; 5′ cloning site BbsI (unknown if destroyed); 3′ cloning site BbsI (unknown if destroyed)
  Sequencing primers: 5′ U6-F
Terms and licenses: Academic/Nonprofit Terms; Industry Terms: Not Available to Industry
How to cite: CRISPR_HLA_class_I_2 was a gift from Matthew Meyerson (Addgene plasmid # 164987 ; http://n2t.net/addgene:164987 ; RRID:Addgene_164987)
