>Addgene plasmid #164987 | CRISPR_HLA_class_I_2 | depositor partial sequence | sequence record 320479 | U6-F primer
GGAATTAATTTGACTGTAAACACAAAGATATTAGTACAAAATACGTGACGTAGAAAGTAATAATTTCTTG
GGTAGTTTGCAGTTTTAAAATTATGTTTTAAAATGGACTATCATATGCTTACCGTAACTTGAAAGTATTT
CGATTTCTTGGCTTTATATATCTTGTGGAAAGGACGAAACACCGCGGCTACTACAACCAGAGCGGTTTTA
GAGCTAGAAATAGCAAGTTAAAATAAGGCTAGTCCGTTATCAACTTGAAAAAGTGGCACCGAGTCGGTGC
TTTTTTGTTTTAGAGCTAGAAATAGCAAGTTAAAATAAGGCTAGTCCGTTTTTAGCGCGTGCGCCAATTC
TGCAGACAAATGGCTCTAGAGGTACCCGTTACATAACTTACGGTAAATGGCCCGCCTGGCTGACCGCCCA
ACGACCCCCGCCCATTGACGTCAATAGTAACGCCAATAGGGACTTTCCATTGACGTCAATGGGTGGAGTA
TTTACGGTAAACTGCCCACTTGGCAGTACATCAAGTGTATCATATGCC
